>Addgene plasmid #185706 | pCMV-T7-NLS(SV40)-(Spyo_Cas9)-6xHis-NLS(SV40) | addgene full sequence | sequence record 363635 | Addgene NGS Result
CCTGACGTCGACGGATCGGGAGATCTCCCGATCCCCTATGGTGCACTCTCAGTACAATCTGCTCTGATGC
CGCATAGTTAAGCCAGTATCTGCTCCCTGCTTGTGTGTTGGAGGTCGCTGAGTAGTGCGCGAGCAAAATT
TAAGCTACAACAAGGCAAGGCTTGACCGACAATTGCATGAAGAATCTGCTTAGGGTTAGGCGTTTTGCGC
TGCTTCGCGATGTACGGGCCAGATATACGCGTTGACATTGATTATTGACTAGTTATTAATAGTAATCAAT
TACGGGGTCATTAGTTCATAGCCCATATATGGAGTTCCGCGTTACATAACTTACGGTAAATGGCCCGCCT
GGCTGACCGCCCAACGACCCCCGCCCATTGACGTCAATAATGACGTATGTTCCCATAGTAACGCCAATAG
GGACTTTCCATTGACGTCAATGGGTGGAGTATTTACGGTAAACTGCCCACTTGGCAGTACATCAAGTGTA
TCATATGCCAAGTACGCCCCCTATTGACGTCAATGACGGTAAATGGCCCGCCTGGCATTATGCCCAGTAC
ATGACCTTATGGGACTTTCCTACTTGGCAGTACATCTACGTATTAGTCATCGCTATTACCATGGTGATGC
GGTTTTGGCAGTACATCAATGGGCGTGGATAGCGGTTTGACTCACGGGGATTTCCAAGTCTCCACCCCAT
TGACGTCAATGGGAGTTTGTTTTGGCACCAAAATCAACGGGACTTTCCAAAATGTCGTAACAACTCCGCC
CCATTGACGCAAATGGGCGGTAGGCGTGTACGGTGGGAGGTCTATATAAGCAGAGCTCTCTGGCTAACTA
GAGAACCCACTGCTTACTGGCTTATCGAAATTAATACGACTCACTATAGGGAGACCCAAGCTGGCTAGCA
TGCCCAAGAAAAAGCGGAAGGTGCCCAAGATGGACAAGAAGTACAGCATCGGCCTGGACATCGGCACCAA
TTCTGTTGGCTGGGCCGTGATCACCGACGAGTACAAGGTGCCCAGCAAGAAATTCAAGGTGCTGGGCAAC
ACCGACCGGCACAGCATCAAGAAGAATCTGATCGGCGCCCTGCTGTTCGACTCTGGCGAAACAGCCGAAG
CCACCAGACTGAAGAGAACCGCCAGACGGCGGTACACCAGAAGAAAGAACCGGATCTGCTACCTGCAAGA
GATCTTCAGCAACGAGATGGCCAAGGTGGACGACAGCTTCTTCCACAGACTGGAAGAGTCCTTCCTGGTG
GAAGAGGATAAGAAGCACGAGCGGCACCCCATCTTCGGCAACATCGTGGATGAGGTGGCCTACCACGAGA
AGTACCCCACCATCTACCACCTGAGAAAGAAACTGGTGGACAGCACCGACAAGGCCGACCTGAGACTGAT
CTATCTGGCCCTGGCTCACATGATCAAGTTCCGGGGCCACTTCCTGATCGAGGGCGACCTGAATCCTGAC
AACAGCGACGTGGACAAGCTGTTCATCCAGCTGGTGCAGACCTACAACCAGCTGTTCGAGGAAAACCCCA
TCAACGCCAGCGGAGTGGATGCCAAGGCCATCCTGTCTGCCAGACTGAGCAAGAGCAGACGGCTGGAAAA
CCTGATCGCTCAGCTGCCCGGCGAGAAGAAGAATGGCCTGTTCGGCAACCTGATTGCCCTGAGCCTGGGC
CTGACACCTAACTTCAAGAGCAACTTCGACCTGGCCGAGGACGCCAAACTGCAGCTGTCCAAGGACACCT
ACGACGACGACCTGGACAATCTGCTGGCCCAGATCGGCGATCAGTACGCCGACTTGTTTCTGGCCGCCAA
GAACCTGTCCGACGCCATCCTGCTGAGCGACATCCTGAGAGTGAACACCGAGATCACAAAGGCCCCTCTG
AGCGCCTCTATGATCAAGAGATACGACGAGCACCACCAGGATCTGACCCTGCTGAAGGCCCTCGTTAGAC
AGCAGCTGCCTGAGAAGTACAAAGAGATTTTCTTCGACCAGAGCAAGAACGGCTACGCCGGCTACATTGA
TGGCGGAGCCAGCCAAGAGGAATTCTACAAGTTCATCAAGCCCATCCTCGAGAAGATGGACGGCACCGAG
GAACTGCTGGTCAAGCTGAACAGAGAGGACCTGCTGCGGAAGCAGCGGACCTTCGACAATGGCTCTATCC
CTCACCAGATCCACCTGGGAGAGCTGCACGCCATTCTGCGGAGACAAGAGGACTTTTACCCATTCCTGAA
GGACAACCGGGAAAAGATTGAGAAGATCCTGACCTTCAGGATCCCCTACTACGTGGGACCACTGGCCAGA
GGCAATAGCAGATTCGCCTGGATGACCAGAAAGAGCGAGGAAACCATCACACCCTGGAACTTCGAGGAAG
TGGTGGACAAGGGCGCCAGCGCTCAGTCCTTCATCGAGCGGATGACCAACTTCGATAAGAACCTGCCTAA
CGAGAAGGTGCTGCCCAAGCACAGCCTGCTGTACGAGTACTTCACCGTGTACAACGAGCTGACCAAAGTG
AAATACGTGACCGAGGGAATGAGAAAGCCCGCCTTTCTGAGCGGCGAGCAGAAAAAGGCCATTGTGGATC
TGCTGTTCAAGACCAACCGGAAAGTGACCGTGAAGCAGCTGAAAGAGGACTACTTCAAGAAAATCGAGTG
CTTCGACAGCGTGGAAATCAGCGGCGTGGAAGATCGGTTCAATGCCAGCCTGGGCACATACCACGACCTG
CTGAAAATTATCAAGGACAAGGACTTCCTGGACAACGAAGAGAACGAGGACATCCTGGAAGATATCGTGC
TGACCCTGACACTGTTTGAGGACAGAGAGATGATCGAGGAACGGCTGAAAACATACGCCCACCTGTTCGA
CGACAAAGTGATGAAGCAACTGAAGCGGCGGAGATACACCGGCTGGGGCAGACTGTCTCGGAAGCTGATC
AACGGCATCCGGGATAAGCAGTCCGGCAAGACCATCCTGGACTTTCTGAAGTCCGACGGCTTCGCCAATC
GGAACTTCATGCAGCTGATCCACGACGACAGCCTGACCTTTAAAGAGGATATCCAGAAAGCCCAGGTGTC
CGGCCAGGGCGATTCTCTGCATGAGCACATTGCCAACCTGGCCGGCTCTCCCGCCATTAAGAAGGGCATT
CTGCAGACAGTGAAGGTGGTGGACGAGCTGGTCAAAGTCATGGGCAGACACAAGCCCGAGAACATCGTGA
TCGAAATGGCCAGAGAGAACCAGACCACACAGAAGGGCCAGAAGAACAGCCGCGAGAGAATGAAGCGGAT
CGAAGAGGGCATCAAAGAGCTGGGCAGCCAGATCCTGAAAGAACACCCCGTGGAAAACACCCAGCTGCAG
AACGAGAAGCTGTACCTGTACTACCTCCAGAACGGCCGGGATATGTACGTGGACCAAGAGCTGGACATCA
ACCGGCTGTCCGACTACGATGTGGACCATATCGTGCCCCAGTCTTTTCTGAAGGACGACTCCATCGACAA
CAAGGTCCTGACCAGAAGCGACAAGAACCGGGGCAAGAGCGATAACGTGCCCTCCGAAGAGGTGGTCAAG
AAGATGAAGAACTACTGGCGACAGCTGCTGAACGCCAAGCTGATTACCCAGCGGAAGTTCGATAACCTGA
CCAAGGCCGAGAGAGGCGGCCTGTCTGAACTGGATAAGGCCGGCTTCATCAAGAGACAGCTGGTGGAAAC
CCGGCAGATCACCAAACACGTGGCACAGATTCTGGACTCCCGGATGAACACTAAGTACGACGAGAATGAC
AAGCTGATCCGGGAAGTGAAAGTGATCACCCTGAAGTCCAAGCTGGTGTCCGATTTCCGGAAGGATTTCC
AGTTCTACAAAGTGCGCGAGATCAACAACTACCATCACGCCCACGACGCCTACCTGAATGCCGTTGTTGG
AACAGCCCTGATCAAGAAGTATCCCAAGCTGGAAAGCGAGTTCGTGTACGGCGACTACAAGGTGTACGAC
GTGCGGAAGATGATCGCCAAGAGCGAGCAAGAGATTGGCAAGGCTACCGCCAAGTACTTCTTCTACAGCA
ACATCATGAACTTTTTCAAGACCGAGATTACCCTGGCCAACGGCGAGATCAGAAAGCGGCCTCTGATCGA
GACAAACGGCGAAACCGGCGAGATTGTGTGGGATAAGGGCAGAGACTTTGCCACAGTGCGGAAAGTGCTG
AGCATGCCCCAAGTGAATATCGTGAAGAAAACCGAGGTGCAGACAGGCGGCTTCAGCAAAGAGTCCATTC
TGCCCAAGAGAAACAGCGATAAGCTGATCGCCCGGAAGAAGGACTGGGACCCTAAGAAGTACGGCGGCTT
CGATAGCCCTACCGTGGCCTATTCTGTGCTGGTGGTGGCCAAAGTGGAAAAGGGCAAGTCCAAGAAACTC
AAGAGCGTGAAAGAGCTGCTGGGGATCACCATCATGGAAAGAAGCAGCTTCGAGAAGAATCCTATCGATT
TCCTCGAGGCCAAGGGCTACAAAGAAGTGAAAAAGGACCTGATCATCAAGCTCCCCAAGTACTCCCTGTT
CGAGCTGGAAAATGGCCGGAAGCGGATGCTGGCTTCTGCTGGCGAACTGCAGAAGGGAAACGAACTGGCC
CTGCCTAGCAAATATGTGAACTTCCTGTACCTGGCCAGCCACTATGAGAAGCTGAAGGGCAGCCCCGAGG
ACAATGAGCAAAAGCAGCTGTTTGTGGAACAGCACAAGCACTACCTGGACGAGATCATCGAGCAGATCAG
CGAGTTCTCCAAGAGAGTGATCCTGGCCGACGCTAATCTGGACAAAGTGCTGTCCGCCTACAACAAGCAC
CGGGACAAGCCTATCAGAGAGCAGGCCGAGAATATCATCCACCTGTTTACCCTGACCAATCTGGGAGCCC
CTGCCGCCTTCAAGTACTTTGACACCACCATCGACCGGAAGCGCTACACCAGCACCAAAGAGGTGCTGGA
CGCCACACTGATCCACCAGTCTATCACCGGCCTGTACGAGACACGGATCGACCTGTCTCAGCTCGGAGGT
GATCACCATCATCATCACCACGCCTCTGGAACAGGCGGACCTAAAAAGAAGAGGAAGGTTTAAGGTACCG
AGCTCGGATCCACTAGTCCAGTGTGGTGGAATTCTGCAGATATCCAGCACAGTGGCGGCCGCTCGAGTCT
AGAGGGCCCGTTTAAACCCGCTGATCAGCCTCGACTGTGCCTTCTAGTTGCCAGCCATCTGTTGTTTGCC
CCTCCCCCGTGCCTTCCTTGACCCTGGAAGGTGCCACTCCCACTGTCCTTTCCTAATAAAATGAGGAAAT
TGCATCGCATTGTCTGAGTAGGTGTCATTCTATTCTGGGGGGTGGGGTGGGGCAGGACAGCAAGGGGGAG
GATTGGGAAGACAATAGCAGGCATGCTGGGGATGCGGTGGGCTCTATGGCTTCTGAGGCGGAAAGAACCA
GCTGGGGCTCTAGGGGGTATCCCC
[124 nt withheld, positions 5485-5608]
C
[91 nt withheld, positions 5610-5700]
A
[49 nt withheld, positions 5702-5750]
CCTTTGACGTTGGAGTCCACGTTCTTT
[37 nt withheld, positions 5778-5814]
ACCCTATCTCGGTCTATTCTTTTGATTTATAAGGGATTTTGCCGATTTCGGCCTATTGGTTAAAAAATGA
GCTGATTTAACAAAAATTTAACGCGAATTAATTCTGTGGAATGTGTGTCAGTTAGGGTGTGGAAAGTCCC
CAGGCTCCCCAGCAGGCAGAAGTATGCAAAGCATGCATCTCAATTAGTCAGCAACCAGGTGTGGAAAGTC
CCCAGGCTCCCCAGCAGGCAGAAGTATGCAAAGCATGCATCTCAATTAGTCAGCAACCATAGTCCCGCCC
CTAACTCCGCCCATCCCGCCCCTAACTCCGCCCAGTTCCGCCCATTCTCCGCCCCATGGCTGACTAATTT
TTTTTATTTATGCAGAGGCCGAGGCCGCCTCTGCCTCTGAGCTATTCCAGAAGTAGTGAGGAGGCTTTTT
TGGAGGCCTAGGCTTTTGCAAAAAGCTCCCGGGAGCTTGTATATCCATTTTCGGATCTGATCAAGAGACA
GGATGAGGATCGTTTCGCATGATTGAACAAGATGGATTGCACGCAGGTTCTCCGGCCGCTTGGGTGGAGA
GGCTATTCGGCTATGACTGGGCACAACAGACAATCGGCTGCTCTGATGCCGCCGTGTTCCGGCTGTCAGC
GCAGGGGCGCCCGGTTCTTTTTGTCAAGACCGACCTGTCCGGTGCCCTGAATGAACTGCAGGACGAGGCA
GCGCGGCTATCGTGGCTGGCCACGACGGGCGTTCCTTGCGCAGCTGTGCTCGACGTTGTCACTGAAGCGG
GAAGGGACTGGCTGCTATTGGGCGAAGTGCCGGGGCAGGATCTCCTGTCATCTCACCTTGCTCCTGCCGA
GAAAGTATCCATCATGGCTGATGCAATGCGGCGGCTGCATACGCTTGATCCGGCTACCTGCCCATTCGAC
CACCAAGCGAAACATCGCATCGAGCGAGCACGTACTCGGATGGAAGCCGGTCTTGTCGATCAGGATGATC
TGGACGAAGAGCATCAGGGGCTCGCGCCAGCCGAACTGTTCGCCAGGCTCAAGGCGCGCATGCCCGACGG
CGAGGATCTCGTCGTGACCCATGGCGATGCCTGCTTGCCGAATATCATGGTGGAAAATGGCCGCTTTTCT
GGATTCATCGACTGTGGCCGGCTGGGTGTGGCGGACCGCTATCAGGACATAGCGTTGGCTACCCGTGATA
TTGCTGAAGAGCTTGGCGGCGAATGGGCTGACCGCTTCCTCGTGCTTTACGGTATCGCCGCTCCCGATTC
GCAGCGCATCGCCTTCTATCGCCTTCTTGACGAGTTCTTCTGAGCGGGACTCTGGGGTTCGAAATGACCG
ACCAAGCGACGCCCAACCTGCCATCACGAGATTTCGATTCCACCGCCGCCTTCTATGAAAGGTTGGGCTT
CGGAATCGTTTTCCGGGACGCCGGCTGGATGATCCTCCAGCGCGGGGATCTCATGCTGGAGTTCTTCGCC
CACCCCAACTTGTTTATTGCAGCTTATAATGGTTACAAATAAAGCAATAGCATCACAAATTTCACAAATA
AAGCATTTTTTTCACTGCATTCTAGTTGTGGTTTGTCCAAACTCATCAATGTATCTTATCATGTCTGTAT
ACCGTCGACCTCTAGCTAGAGCTTGGCGTAATCATGGTCATAGCTGTTTCCTGTGTGAAATTGTTATCCG
CTCACAATTCCACACAACATACGAGCCGGAAGCATAAAGTGTAAAGCCTGGGGTGCCTAATGAGTGAGCT
AACTCACATTAATTGCGTTGCGCTCACTGCCCGCTTTCCAGTCGGGAAACCTGTCGTGCCAGCTGCATTA
ATGAATCGGCCAACGCGCGGGGAGAGGCGGTTTGCGTATTGGGCGCTCTTCCGCTTCCTCGCTCACTGAC
TCGCTGCGCTCGGTCGTTCGGCTGCGGCGAGCGGTATCAGCTCACTCAAAGGCGGTAATACGGTTATCCA
CAGAATCAGGGGATAACGCAGGAAAGAACATGTGAGCAAAAGGCCAGCAAAAGGCCAGGAACCGTAAAAA
GGCCGCGTTGCTGGCGTTTTTCCATAGGCTCCGCCCCCCTGACGAGCATCACAAAAATCGACGCTCAAGT
CAGAGGTGGCGAAACCCGACAGGACTATAAAGATACCAGGCGTTTCCCCCTGGAAGCTCCCTCGTGCGCT
CTCCTGTTCCGACCCTGCCGCTTACCGGATACCTGTCCGCCTTTCTCCCTTCGGGAAGCGTGGCGCTTTC
TCATAGCTCACGCTGTAGGTATCTCAGTTCGGTGTAGGTCGTTCGCTCCAAGCTGGGCTGTGTGCACGAA
CCCCCCGTTCAGCCCGACCGCTGCGCCTTATCCGGTAACTATCGTCTTGAGTCCAACCCGGTAAGACACG
ACTTATCGCCACTGGCAGCAGCCACTGGTAACAGGATTAGCAGAGCGAGGTATGTAGGCGGTGCTACAGA
GTTCTTGAAGTGGTGGCCTAACTACGGCTACACTAGAAGAACAGTATTTGGTATCTGCGCTCTGCTGAAG
CCAGTTACCTTCGGAAAAAGAGTTGGTAGCTCTTGATCCGGCAAACAAACCACCGCTGGTAGCGGTGGTT
TTTTTGTTTGCAAGCAGCAGATTACGCGCAGAAAAAAAGGATCTCAAGAAGATCCTTTGATCTTTTCTAC
GGGGTCTGACGCTCAGTGGAACGAAAACTCACGTTAAGGGATTTTGGTCATGAGATTATCAAAAAGGATC
TTCACCTAGATCCTTTTAAATTAAAAATGAAGTTTTAAATCAATCTAAAGTATATATGAGTAAACTTGGT
CTGACAGTTACCAATGCTTAATCAGTGAGGCACCTATCTCAGCGATCTGTCTATTTCGTTCATCCATAGT
TGCCTGACTCCCCGTCGTGTAGATAACTACGATACGGGAGGGCTTACCATCTGGCCCCAGTGCTGCAATG
ATACCGCGAGACCCACGCTCACCGGCTCCAGATTTATCAGCAATAAACCAGCCAGCCGGAAGGGCCGAGC
GCAGAAGTGGTCCTGCAACTTTATCCGCCTCCATCCAGTCTATTAATTGTTGCCGGGAAGCTAGAGTAAG
TAGTTCGCCAGTTAATAGTTTGCGCAACGTTGTTGCCATTGCTACAGGCATCGTGGTGTCACGCTCGTCG
TTTGGTATGGCTTCATTCAGCTCCGGTTCCCAACGATCAAGGCGAGTTACATGATCCCCCATGTTGTGCA
AAAAAGCGGTTAGCTCCTTCGGTCCTCCGATCGTTGTCAGAAGTAAGTTGGCCGCAGTGTTATCACTCAT
GGTTATGGCAGCACTGCATAATTCTCTTACTGTCATGCCATCCGTAAGATGCTTTTCTGTGACTGGTGAG
TACTCAACCAAGTCATTCTGAGAATAGTGTATGCGGCGACCGAGTTGCTCTTGCCCGGCGTCAATACGGG
ATAATACCGCGCCACATAGCAGAACTTTAAAAGTGCTCATCATTGGAAAACGTTCTTCGGGGCGAAAACT
CTCAAGGATCTTACCGCTGTTGAGATCCAGTTCGATGTAACCCACTCGTGCACCCAACTGATCTTCAGCA
TCTTTTACTTTCACCAGCGTTTCTGGGTGAGCAAAAACAGGAAGGCAAAATGCCGCAAAAAAGGGAATAA
GGGCGACACGGAAATGTTGAATACTCATACTCTTCCTTTTTCAATATTATTGAAGCATTTATCAGGGTTA
TTGTCTCATGAGCGGATACATATTTGAATGTATTTAGAAAAATAAACAAATAGGGGTTCCGCGCACATTT
CCCCGAAAAGTGCCA
Features (pLannotate 1.2.2; 20 found; start..end, strand, type, name):
     37..89      -  misc_feature   bom (fragment): basis of mobility region from pBR322
    244..623     +  enhancer       CMV enhancer: human cytomegalovirus immediate early enhancer
    624..827     +  promoter       CMV promoter: human cytomegalovirus (CMV) immediate early promoter
    823..856     +  LTR            5' LTR (truncated) (fragment): truncated 5' long terminal repeat (LTR) from HIV-1
    872..890     +  promoter       T7 promoter: promoter for bacteriophage T7 RNA polymerase
    940..5043    +  CDS            cas9: CAS9_STRP1 - Also known as csn1 From Streptococcus pyogenes serotype M1.
   5215..5439    +  polyA_signal   bGH poly(A) signal: bovine growth hormone polyadenylation signal
   5443..5464    +  promoter       SV40 promoter (fragment): SV40 enhancer and early promoter
   5485..5913    +  rep_origin     f1 ori (sequence partly withheld): f1 bacteriophage origin of replication; arrow indicates direction of (+) strand synthesis
   5927..6256    +  promoter       SV40 promoter: SV40 enhancer and early promoter
   6323..7114    +  CDS            neo: KKA2_KLEPN - Also known as kan, nptII. Experimental evidence at protein level: Swiss-Prot protein existence level 1. Resistance to kanamycin, neomycin, paromomycin, ribostamycin, butirosin and gentamicin B. From Klebsiella pneumoniae.
   7138..7296    +  CDS            ble (fragment): BLE_KLEPN - Experimental evidence at protein level: Swiss-Prot protein existence level 1. Binding protein with a strong affinity to the bleomycin family of antibiotics. Binds to CL990; an antimitotic-antibiotic compound. From Klebsiella pneumoniae.
   7291..7412    +  polyA_signal   SV40 poly(A) signal: SV40 polyadenylation signal
   7485..7501    -  protein_bind   lac operator: The lac repressor binds to the lac operator to inhibit transcription in E. coli. This inhibition can be relieved by adding lactose or isopropyl-β-D-thiogalactopyranoside (IPTG). lac repressor encoded by lacI
   7509..7539    -  promoter       lac promoter: promoter for the E. coli lac operon
   7554..7575    -  protein_bind   CAP binding site: CAP binding activates transcription in the presence of cAMP. E. coli catabolite activator protein
   7588..7680    -  CDS            lacI (fragment): lac repressor; lacI; The lac repressor binds to the lac operator to inhibit transcription in E. coli. This inhibition can be relieved by adding lactose or isopropyl-β-D-thiogalactopyranoside (IPTG).
   7863..8451    -  rep_origin     ori: high-copy-number ColE1/pMB1/pBR322/pUC origin of replication
   8622..9482    -  CDS            AmpR: β-lactamase; bla; confers resistance to ampicillin, carbenicillin, and related antibiotics
   9483..9587    -  promoter       AmpR promoter: bla
