[The description below was written by a language model from this plasmid's Addgene catalogue record and pLannotate feature annotations shown in this document.]
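Description:
pCMV-T7-NLS(SV40)-(Spyo_Cas9)-6xHis-NLS(SV40) is a 9.6 kb mammalian expression plasmid built on the pcDNA3.1(+) backbone that encodes Streptococcus pyogenes Cas9 recoded for human codon usage. It is propagated in E. coli from a high-copy ColE1/pUC-type origin with ampicillin selection (AmpR under its own bla promoter), and it also carries an f1 origin for single-stranded DNA production. The backbone's SV40 early promoter drives a neomycin/kanamycin phosphotransferase (neo) gene followed by an SV40 poly(A) signal, which would allow G418 selection of stably transfected mammalian cells. Short annotated fragments (bom, lac promoter/operator, lacI, ble, and a brief HIV-1 LTR-like match just after the CMV promoter) appear to be backbone remnants or incidental similarity hits rather than functional modules.

The payload is a single open reading frame placed downstream of the human CMV immediate-early enhancer and promoter and terminated by the bovine growth hormone polyadenylation signal, giving strong constitutive expression in mammalian cells. A T7 promoter lies between the CMV promoter and the coding sequence, so the same plasmid can serve as a template for in vitro transcription of Cas9 mRNA with T7 RNA polymerase. According to the catalogue fields, Cas9 carries an N-terminal SV40 nuclear localisation signal and a C-terminal 6xHis tag followed by a second SV40 NLS. The NLSs direct the nuclease to the nucleus and the His tag permits detection or affinity purification, although these short elements are not individually annotated in the feature table. No guide RNA cassette is present, so a guide must be supplied separately. The plasmid was deposited with a study of resurrected ancestral Cas endonucleases, and the insert here is recorded and annotated as S. pyogenes Cas9.
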