Addgene plasmid #185706: pCMV-T7-NLS(SV40)-(Spyo_Cas9)-6xHis-NLS(SV40)
Purpose: CMV and T7 promoter expression plasmid for human codon usage anCas(Spyo_Cas9) with an N-terminal NLS and C-terminal NLS
Depositing lab: Raul Perez-Jimenez. Publication: Evolution of CRISPR-associated endonucleases as inferred from resurrected proteins. Alonso-Lerma B, Jabalera Y, Samperio S, Morin M, Fernandez A, Hille LT, Silverstein RA, Quesada-Ganuza A, Reifs A, Fernandez-Penalver S, Benitez Y, Soletto L, Gavira JA, Diaz A, Vranken W, Sanchez-Mejias A, Guell M, Mojica FJM, Kleinstiver BP, Moreno-Pelayo MA, Montoliu L, Perez-Jimenez R. Nat Microbiol. 2023 Jan;8(1):77-90. doi: 10.1038/s41564-022-01265-y. Epub 2023 Jan 2. PubMed 36593295.
Backbone
  Vector backbone: pcDNA3.1(+)
  Backbone manufacturer: GenScript
  Vector type: Mammalian Expression
Growth in bacteria
  Bacterial resistance: Ampicillin, 100 μg/mL
  Growth temperature: 37°C
  Growth strain: DH5alpha
  Copy number: High Copy
Gene/Insert
  Gene/Insert name: Cas9
  Species: Streptococcus pyogenes
  Mutation: optimized for human codon usage
  Promoter: CMV and T7
  Tag / fusion protein: NLS (N terminal on insert); 6xHis-NLS (C terminal on insert)
  Cloning method: Restriction Enzyme; 5′ cloning site unknown (unknown if destroyed)
Terms and licenses: Academic/Nonprofit Terms; Industry Terms: Not Available to Industry
Depositor comments: Please visit https://www.biorxiv.org/content/10.1101/2022.03.30.485982v2 for bioRxiv preprint.
How to cite: pCMV-T7-NLS(SV40)-(Spyo_Cas9)-6xHis-NLS(SV40) was a gift from Raul Perez-Jimenez (Addgene plasmid # 185706 ; http://n2t.net/addgene:185706 ; RRID:Addgene_185706)
